Addgene plasmid #203924: pMRMTK-clo3'
Purpose: Cloning plasmid containing the ColE1 origin insert with an ampicillin resistance marker
Depositing lab: Nathan Crook. Depositing organization: North Carolina State University. Publication: Engineering the Maize Root Microbiome: A Rapid MoClo Toolkit and Identification of Potential Bacterial Chassis for Studying Plant-Microbe Interactions. van Schaik J, Li Z, Cheadle J, Crook N. ACS Synth Biol. 2023 Oct 20;12(10):3030-3040. doi: 10.1021/acssynbio.3c00371. Epub 2023 Sep 15. PubMed 37712562.
Backbone
  Vector backbone: Ampicillin Resistance Gene
  Backbone size w/o insert (bp): 1061
  Total vector size (bp): 2071
  Vector type: Plant Expression
Growth in bacteria
  Bacterial resistance: Ampicillin, 100 μg/mL
  Growth temperature: 37°C
  Growth strain: DH5alpha
  Copy number: Low Copy
Gene/Insert
  Gene/Insert name: ColE1 Origin of Replication
  Insert size (bp): 1010
  Promoter: N/A
  Cloning method: Restriction Enzyme; 5′ cloning site BsaI (not destroyed); 3′ cloning site BsaI (not destroyed)
  Sequencing primers: 5′ CTTTATAGTCCTGTCGGGTTTCGCC; 3′ CAGCAGCCACTGGTAACAGGATTAGC
Terms and licenses: Academic/Nonprofit Terms; Industry Terms: Not Available to Industry
Depositor comments: Please visit https://www.biorxiv.org/content/10.1101/2023.06.05.543168v1 for bioRxiv preprint.
How to cite: pMRMTK-clo3' was a gift from Nathan Crook (Addgene plasmid # 203924 ; http://n2t.net/addgene:203924 ; RRID:Addgene_203924)
