[The description below was written by a language model from this plasmid's Addgene catalogue record and pLannotate feature annotations shown in this document.]
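Description:
pMRMTK-clo3' is a minimal 2,071 bp cloning plasmid from a Golden Gate/MoClo toolkit built for engineering maize root microbiome bacteria. It consists of two pieces: an ampicillin resistance cassette listed as the roughly 1.06 kb "backbone", and a roughly 1.0 kb ColE1 origin of replication listed as the insert. The origin segment is bounded on both sides by BsaI sites that are retained after assembly. BsaI is a type IIS enzyme that cuts outside its recognition sequence, so these sites should allow the module to be released or exchanged with defined overhangs in a modular assembly. The record does not state the overhangs or the plasmid's exact position in the toolkit hierarchy.

The feature table matches this simple layout. It shows a β-lactamase (AmpR) coding sequence that spans the numbering origin of the circular map and is driven by its native bla promoter, a ColE1/pMB1-type ori, a fragment of the pBR322 bom (basis of mobility) region, and a T7Te early transcription terminator. The terminator lies between the origin region and the end of the resistance gene, where it may provide transcriptional insulation. A short fragment matching a mutant FRT site is also annotated, but at 21 bp it may not be a functional FLP target. There is no expression promoter, reporter or gene of interest, and the promoter field is marked not applicable.

The catalogue lists the vector type as plant expression, yet nothing in the plasmid acts in plant cells, so it is better seen as an *E. coli* propagation and selection module. The catalogue also calls it low copy, whereas the automated annotation labels the ori family as high copy. The plasmid is maintained in *E. coli* under ampicillin selection and is meant for cloning and assembly within the toolkit.
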