Features (pLannotate 1.2.2; 6 found; start..end, strand, type, name):
    753..857     -  promoter       AmpR promoter: bla
    922..942     +  protein_bind   FRT (mutant) (fragment): FRT site with a mutation in the core sequence (Azam et al., 1997) FLP recombinase from the Saccharomyces cerevisiae 2μ plasmid
   1062..1650    +  rep_origin     ori: high-copy-number ColE1/pMB1/pBR322/pUC origin of replication
   1836..1889    -  misc_feature   bom (fragment): basis of mobility region from pBR322
   1915..1942    +  terminator     T7Te terminator: phage T7 early transcription terminator
   1963..752     -  CDS            AmpR (across the origin): β-lactamase; bla; confers resistance to ampicillin, carbenicillin, and related antibiotics
>Addgene plasmid #203924 | pMRMTK-clo3' | addgene full sequence | sequence record 404753 | Addgene NGS Result
CCATCTGGCCCCAGTGCTGCAATGATACCGCGGGACCCACGCTCACCGGCTCCAGATTTATCAGCAATAA
ACCAGCCAGCCGGAAGGGCCGAGCGCAGAAGTGGTCCTGCAACTTTATCCGCCTCCATCCAGTCTATTAA
TTGTTGCCGGGAAGCTAGAGTAAGTAGTTCGCCAGTTAATAGTTTGCGCAACGTTGTTGCCATTGCTACA
GGCATCGTGGTGTCACGCTCGTCGTTTGGTATGGCTTCATTCAGCTCCGGTTCCCAACGATCAAGGCGAG
TTACATGATCCCCCATGTTGTGCAAAAAAGCGGTTAGCTCCTTCGGTCCTCCGATCGTTGTCAGAAGTAA
GTTGGCCGCAGTGTTATCACTCATGGTTATGGCAGCACTGCATAATTCTCTTACTGTCATGCCATCCGTA
AGATGCTTTTCTGTGACTGGTGAGTACTCAACCAAGTCATTCTGAGAATAGTGTATGCGGCGACCGAGTT
GCTCTTGCCCGGCGTCAATACGGGATAATACCGCGCCACATAGCAGAACTTTAAAAGTGCTCATCATTGG
AAAACGTTCTTCGGGGCGAAAACTCTCAAGGATCTTACCGCTGTTGAGATCCAGTTCGATGTAACCCACT
CGTGCACCCAACTGATCTTCAGCATCTTTTACTTTCACCAGCGTTTCTGGGTGAGCAAAAACAGGAAGGC
AAAATGCCGCAAAAAAGGGAATAAGGGCGACACGGAAATGTTGAATACTCATACTCTTCCTTTTTCAATA
TTATTGAAGCATTTATCAGGGTTATTGTCTCATGAGCGGATACATATTTGAATGTATTTAGAAAAATAAA
CAAATAGGGGTTCCGCGCACATTTCCCCGAAAAGTGCCACCTGGGTCTCGAGCGGCTCGCCAGTCGATTG
GCTGAGCTCATAAGTTCCTATTCCGAAGTTCCGCGAACGCGTAAAGGATCTAGGTGAAGATCCTTTTTGA
TAATCTCATGACCAAAATCCCTTAACGTGAGTTTTCGTTCCACTGAGCGTCAGACCCCGTAGAAAAGATC
AAAGGATCTTCTTGAGATCCTTTTTTTCTGCGCGTAATCTGCTGCTTGCAAACAAAAAAACCACCGCTGG
TAGCGGTGGTTTGTTTGCCGGATCAAGAGCTACCAACTCTTTTTCCGAAGGTAACTGGCTTCAGCAGAGC
GCAGATACCAAATACTGTCCTTCTAGTGTAGCCGTAGTTAGGCCACCACTTCAAGAACTCTGTAGCACCG
CCTACATACCTCGCTCTGCTAATCCTGTTACCAGTGGCTGCTGCCAGTGGCGATAAGTCGTGTCTTACCG
GGTTGGACTCAAGACGATAGTTACCGGATAAGGCGCAGCGGTCGGGCTGAACGGGGGGTTCGTGCACACA
GCCCAGCTTGGAGCGAACGACCTACACCGAACTGAGATACCTACAGCGTGAGCTATGAGAAAGCGCCACG
CTTCCCGAAGGGAGAAAGGCGGACAGGTATCCGGTAAGCGGCAGGGTCGGAACAGGAGAGCGCACGAGGG
AGCTTCCAGGGGGAAACGCCTGGTATCTTTATAGTCCTGTCGGGTTTCGCCACCTCTGACTTGAGCGTCG
ATTTTTGTGATGCTCGTCAGGGGGGCGGAGCCTATGGAAAAACGCCAGCAACGCGGCCTTTTTACGGTTC
CTGGCCTTTTGCTGGCCTTTTGCTCACATGTTCTTTCCTGCGTTATCCCCTGATTCTGTGGATAACCGTA
TTACCGCCTTTGAGTGAGCTGATACCGCTCGCCGCAGCCGAACGACCGAGCGCAGCGAGTCAGTGAGCGA
GGAAGCGGAAGAGCGCCTGATGCGGTATTTTCTCCTTACGCATCTGTGCGGTATTTCACACCGCATATGC
TGGATCGAGACGAGACCTCACACTGGCTCACCTTCGGGTGGGCCTTTCTGCGTTTATACCTAGGAGTCAA
AATTACCAATGCTTAATCAGTGAGGCACCTATCTCAGCGATCTGTCTATTTCGTTCATCCATAGTTGCCT
GACTCCCCGTCGTGTAGATAACTACGATACGGGAGGGCTTA
